Addgene plasmid #140153: YIplac204-pOst1-APVNTT-DsRed-Express2-FKBP(LV)C22V-QRPL
Purpose: Expresses a regulatable vacuolar cargo for yeast at the TRP1 locus
Depositing lab: Benjamin Glick. Depositing organization: University of Chicago. Publication: A microscopy-based kinetic analysis of yeast vacuolar protein sorting. Casler JC, Glick BS. Elife. 2020 Jun 25;9. pii: 56844. doi: 10.7554/eLife.56844. PubMed 32584255.
Backbone
  Vector backbone: YIplac204
  Vector type: Yeast Expression
  Selectable markers: TRP1
Growth in bacteria
  Bacterial resistance: Ampicillin, 100 μg/mL
  Growth temperature: 37°C
  Growth strain: DH5alpha
  Copy number: Unknown
Gene/Insert
  Gene/Insert name: pOst1-APVNTT-DsRed-Express2-FKBP(LV)C22V-QRPL
  Species: Synthetic
  Promoter: TPI1
  Cloning method: Restriction Enzyme; 5′ cloning site Unknown (unknown if destroyed)
Terms and licenses: Academic/Nonprofit Terms; Industry Terms: Not Available to Industry
How to cite: YIplac204-pOst1-APVNTT-DsRed-Express2-FKBP(LV)C22V-QRPL was a gift from Benjamin Glick (Addgene plasmid # 140153 ; http://n2t.net/addgene:140153 ; RRID:Addgene_140153)
