[The description below was written by a language model from this plasmid's Addgene catalogue record and pLannotate feature annotations shown in this document.]
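Description:
YIplac204-pOst1-APVNTT-DsRed-Express2-FKBP(LV)C22V-QRPL is a yeast integrating expression plasmid of about 5.2 kb, built on the YIplac204 backbone. It carries no yeast replication origin in the annotated features, so it is maintained in Saccharomyces cerevisiae only after integration. The record states that it is targeted to the TRP1 locus, with the plasmid-borne TRP1 gene and its own promoter providing tryptophan prototrophy for selection. In E. coli it is propagated through a high-copy ColE1/pUC-type origin and selected with ampicillin via the β-lactamase gene. Fragments of rop, bom, lacI and the lac promoter/operator region are backbone remnants with no evident role in the payload.

The insert is a synthetic fusion protein that the catalogue lists as driven by the TPI1 promoter and that ends at the CYC1 terminator. Neither the promoter nor the N-terminal segment is annotated in either feature table; they presumably lie in the unannotated stretch upstream of the fluorescent protein. Going by the construct name, the fusion begins with an Ost1-derived leader ("pOst1") and a short APVNTT peptide. These are followed by the rapidly maturing red-orange fluorescent protein DsRed-Express2 and an FKBP12 variant that pLannotate recognises as the self-dimerizing F36M-type domain, whose association is reversed by ligand binding. The name indicates additional (LV) and C22V changes in this domain and a C-terminal QRPL motif, though the record does not explain these elements individually.

The stated purpose is to express a regulatable vacuolar cargo, a design suited to ligand-controlled release of fluorescent cargo for microscopy-based kinetic analysis of vacuolar protein sorting. The depositor and sequencing-derived records differ by one nucleotide in length and show the same feature set.
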