Features (pLannotate 1.2.2; 14 found; start..end, strand, type, name):
    183..771     -  rep_origin     ori: high-copy-number ColE1/pMB1/pBR322/pUC origin of replication
    942..1802    -  CDS            AmpR: β-lactamase; bla; confers resistance to ampicillin, carbenicillin, and related antibiotics
   1803..1907    -  promoter       AmpR promoter: bla
   1995..2096    +  promoter       TRP1 promoter: S. cerevisiae TRP1
   2097..2768    +  CDS            TRP1: TRPF_YEAST - Experimental evidence at protein level: Swiss-Prot protein existence level 1. From Saccharomyces cerevisiae (strain ATCC 204508 / S288c) (Baker's yeast).
   2861..2896    +  CDS            rop (fragment): Rop protein, which maintains plasmids at low copy number; rop
   2998..3097    +  misc_feature   bom (fragment): basis of mobility region from pBR322
   3680..4351    +  CDS            DsRed-Express2: DsRed-Express2 is a basic (constitutively fluorescent) orange fluorescent protein published in 2008, derived from Discosoma sp.. It is reported to be a rapidly-maturing protein.
   4364..4684    +  CDS            DmrD: dimeric F36M mutant of FK506-binding protein FKBP12 dimerization can be reversed by ligand binding
   4725..4972    +  terminator     CYC1 terminator: S. cerevisiae CYC1; transcription terminator for CYC1
   5015..5031    -  protein_bind   lac operator: The lac repressor binds to the lac operator to inhibit transcription in E. coli. This inhibition can be relieved by adding lactose or isopropyl-β-D-thiogalactopyranoside (IPTG). lac repressor encoded by lacI
   5039..5069    -  promoter       lac promoter: promoter for the E. coli lac operon
   5084..5105    -  protein_bind   CAP binding site: CAP binding activates transcription in the presence of cAMP. E. coli catabolite activator protein
   5118..5210    -  CDS            lacI (fragment): lac repressor; lacI; The lac repressor binds to the lac operator to inhibit transcription in E. coli. This inhibition can be relieved by adding lactose or isopropyl-β-D-thiogalactopyranoside (IPTG).
>Addgene plasmid #140153 | YIplac204-pOst1-APVNTT-DsRed-Express2-FKBP(LV)C22V-QRPL | depositor full sequence | sequence record 271638 | YIplac204-pOst1-APVNTT-DsRed-Express2-FKBP(LV)C22V-QRPL sequence 5210 bps
TCTTCCGCTTCCTCGCTCACTGACTCGCTGCGCTCGGTCGTTCGGCTGCGGCGAGCGGTATCAGCTCACT
CAAAGGCGGTAATACGGTTATCCACAGAATCAGGGGATAACGCAGGAAAGAACATGTGAGCAAAAGGCCA
GCAAAAGGCCAGGAACCGTAAAAAGGCCGCGTTGCTGGCGTTTTTCCATAGGCTCCGCCCCCCTGACGAG
CATCACAAAAATCGACGCTCAAGTCAGAGGTGGCGAAACCCGACAGGACTATAAAGATACCAGGCGTTTC
CCCCTGGAAGCTCCCTCGTGCGCTCTCCTGTTCCGACCCTGCCGCTTACCGGATACCTGTCCGCCTTTCT
CCCTTCGGGAAGCGTGGCGCTTTCTCATAGCTCACGCTGTAGGTATCTCAGTTCGGTGTAGGTCGTTCGC
TCCAAGCTGGGCTGTGTGCACGAACCCCCCGTTCAGCCCGACCGCTGCGCCTTATCCGGTAACTATCGTC
TTGAGTCCAACCCGGTAAGACACGACTTATCGCCACTGGCAGCAGCCACTGGTAACAGGATTAGCAGAGC
GAGGTATGTAGGCGGTGCTACAGAGTTCTTGAAGTGGTGGCCTAACTACGGCTACACTAGAAGGACAGTA
TTTGGTATCTGCGCTCTGCTGAAGCCAGTTACCTTCGGAAAAAGAGTTGGTAGCTCTTGATCCGGCAAAC
AAACCACCGCTGGTAGCGGTGGTTTTTTTGTTTGCAAGCAGCAGATTACGCGCAGAAAAAAAGGATCTCA
AGAAGATCCTTTGATCTTTTCTACGGGGTCTGACGCTCAGTGGAACGAAAACTCACGTTAAGGGATTTTG
GTCATGAGATTATCAAAAAGGATCTTCACCTAGATCCTTTTAAATTAAAAATGAAGTTTTAAATCAATCT
AAAGTATATATGAGTAAACTTGGTCTGACAGTTACCAATGCTTAATCAGTGAGGCACCTATCTCAGCGAT
CTGTCTATTTCGTTCATCCATAGTTGCCTGACTCCCCGTCGTGTAGATAACTACGATACGGGAGGGCTTA
CCATCTGGCCCCAGTGCTGCAATGATACCGCGAGACCCACGCTCACCGGCTCCAGATTTATCAGCAATAA
ACCAGCCAGCCGGAAGGGCCGAGCGCAGAAGTGGTCCTGCAACTTTATCCGCCTCCATCCAGTCTATTAA
TTGTTGCCGGGAAGCTAGAGTAAGTAGTTCGCCAGTTAATAGTTTGCGCAACGTTGTTGCCATTGCTACA
GGCATCGTGGTGTCACGCTCGTCGTTTGGTATGGCTTCATTCAGCTCCGGTTCCCAACGATCAAGGCGAG
TTACATGATCCCCCATGTTGTGCAAAAAAGCGGTTAGCTCCTTCGGTCCTCCGATCGTTGTCAGAAGTAA
GTTGGCCGCAGTGTTATCACTCATGGTTATGGCAGCACTGCATAATTCTCTTACTGTCATGCCATCCGTA
AGATGCTTTTCTGTGACTGGTGAGTACTCAACCAAGTCATTCTGAGAATAGTGTATGCGGCGACCGAGTT
GCTCTTGCCCGGCGTCAATACGGGATAATACCGCGCCACATAGCAGAACTTTAAAAGTGCTCATCATTGG
AAAACGTTCTTCGGGGCGAAAACTCTCAAGGATCTTACCGCTGTTGAGATCCAGTTCGATGTAACCCACT
CGTGCACCCAACTGATCTTCAGCATCTTTTACTTTCACCAGCGTTTCTGGGTGAGCAAAAACAGGAAGGC
AAAATGCCGCAAAAAAGGGAATAAGGGCGACACGGAAATGTTGAATACTCATACTCTTCCTTTTTCAATA
TTATTGAAGCATTTATCAGGGTTATTGTCTCATGAGCGGATACATATTTGAATGTATTTAGAAAAATAAA
CAAATAGGGGTTCCGCGCACATTTCCCCGAAAAGTGCCACCTGACGTCTAAGAAACCATTATTATCATGA
CATTAACCTATAAAAATAGGCGTATCACGAGGCCAATTCGGTCGAAAAAAGAAAAGGAGAGGGCCAAGAG
GGAGGGCATTGGTGACTATTGAGCACGTGAGTATACGTGATTAAGCACACAAAGGCAGCTTGGAGTATGT
CTGTTATTAATTTCACAGGTAGTTCTGGTCCATTGGTGAAAGTTTGCGGCTTGCAGAGCACAGAGGCCGC
AGAATGTGCACTAGATTCCGATGCTGACTTGCTGGGTATTATATGTGTGCCCAATAGAAAGAGAACAATT
GACCCGGTTATTGCAAGGAAAATTTCAAGTCTTGTAAAAGCATATAAAAATAGTTCAGGCACTCCGAAAT
ACTTGGTTGGCGTGTTTCGTAATCAACCTAAGGAGGATGTTTTGGCTCTGGTCAATGATTACGGCATTGA
TATCGTCCAACTGCATGGAGATGAGTCGTGGCAAGAATACCAAGAGTTCCTCGGTTTGCCAGTTATTAAA
AGACTCGTATTTCCAAAAGACTGCAACATACTACTCAGTGCAGCTTCACAGAAACCTCATTCGTTTATTC
CCTTGTTTGATTCAGAAGCAGGTGGGACAGGTGAACTTTTGGATTGGAACTCGATTTCTGACTGGGTTGG
AAGGCAAGAGAGCCCCGAGAGCTTACATTTTATGTTAGCTGGTGGACTGACGCCAGAAAATGTTGGTGAT
GCGCTTAGATTAAATGGCGTTATTGGTGTTGATGTAAGCGGAGGTGTGGAGACAAATGGTGTAAAAGACT
CTAACAAAATAGCAAATTTCGTCAAAAATGCTAAGAAATAGGTTATTACTGAGTAGTATTTATTTAAGTA
TTGTTTGTGCACTTGCCTGCAAGCCTTTTGAAAAGCAAGCATAAAAGATCGCCCTTTCGTCTCGCGCGTT
TCGGTGATGACGGTGAAAACCTCTGACACATGCAGCTCCCGGAGACGGTCACAGCTTGTCTGTAAGCGGA
TGCCGGGAGCAGACAAGCCCGTCAGGGCGCGTCAGCGGGTGTTGGCGGGTGTCGGGGCTGGCTTAACTAT
GCGGCATCAGAGCAGATTGTACTGAGAGTGCACCATATGCGGTGTGAAATACCGCACAGATGCGTAAGGA
GAAAATACCGCATCAGGCGGACCTTAATACATTCAGACACTTCTGCGGTATCACCCTACTTATTCCCTTC
GAGATTATATCTAGGAACCCATCAGGTTGGTGGAAGATTACCCGTTCTAAGACTTTTCAGCTTCCTCTAT
TGATGTTACACCTGGACACCCCTTTTCTGGCATCCAGTTTTTAATCTTCAGTGGCATGTGAGATTCTCCG
AAATTAATTAAAGCAATCACACAATTCTCTCGGATACCACCTCGGTTGAAACTGACAGGTGGTTTGTTAC
GCATGCTAATGCAAAGGAGCCTATATACCTTTGGCTCGGCTGCTGTAACAGGGAATATAAAGGGCAGCAT
AATTTAGGAGTTTAGTGAACTTGCAACATTTACTATTTTCCCTTCTTACGTAAATATTTTTCTTTTTAAT
TCTAAATCAATCTTTTTCAATTTTTTGTTTGTATTCTTTTCTTGCTTAAATCTATAACTACAAAAAACAC
ATACATAAACTAAAAGAATTCAAAAATGAGGCAGGTTTGGTTCTCTTGGATTGTGGGATTGTTCCTATGT
TTTTTCAACGTGTCTTCTGCTGCGCCGGTGAACACCACCGATAGCACTGAGAACGTCATCAAGCCCTTCA
TGCGCTTCAAGGTGCACATGGAGGGCTCAGTAAATGGTCATGAGTTCGAGATCGAGGGCGAGGGCGAGGG
CAAGCCCTACGAGGGCACCCAGACCGCCAAGCTGCAGGTGACCAAGGGCGGCCCCCTGCCCTTCGCCTGG
GACATCCTGTCCCCCCAGTTCCAGTACGGCTCCAAGGTGTACGTGAAGCACCCCGCCGACATCCCCGACT
ACAAGAAGCTGTCCTTCCCCGAGGGCTTCAAGTGGGAGCGCGTGATGAACTTCGAGGACGGCGGCGTGGT
GACCGTGACCCAGGACTCCTCCCTGCAGGACGGCACCTTCATCTACCACGTGAAGTTCATCGGCGTGAAC
TTCCCCTCCGACGGCCCCGTAATGCAGAAGAAGACTCTGGGCTGGGAGCCCTCCACCGAGCGCCTGTACC
CCCGCGACGGCGTGCTGAAGGGCGAGATCCACAAGGCGCTGAAGCTGAAGGGCGGCGGCCACTACCTGGT
GGAGTTCAAGTCAATCTACATGGCCAAGAAGCCCGTGAAGCTGCCCGGCTACTACTACGTGGACTCCAAG
CTGGACATCACCTCCCACAACGAGGACTACACCGTGGTGGAGCAGTACGAGCGCGCCGAGGCCCGCCACC
ACCTGTTCCAGGGATCCTCTAGAGGAGTGCAGGTGGAAACCATCTCCCCAGGAGACGGGCGCACCTTCCC
CAAGCGCGGCCAGACCGTTGTGGTGCACTACACCGGGATGCTTGAAGATGGAAAGAAACTAGATTCCTCC
CGGGACAGAAACAAGCCCTTTAAGTTTATGCTAGGCAAGCAGGAGGTGATCCGAGGCTGGGAAGAAGGGG
TTGCCCAGATGAGTGTGGGTCAGAGAGCCAAACTGACTATATCTCCAGATTATGCCTATGGTGCCACTGG
GCACCCAGGCGTTATCCCACCACATGCCACTCTCGTCTTCGATGTGGAGCTTCTAAAACTGGAAGGATCT
CAGAGACCACTGGGAGGATCCTAAACTAGAGTCATCATGTAATTAGTTATGTCACGCTTACATTCACGCC
CTCCCCCCACATCCGCTCTAACCGAAAAGGAAGGAGTTAGACAACCTGAAGTCTAGGTCCCTATTTATTT
TTTTATAGTTATGTTAGTATTAAGAACGTTATTTATATTTCAAATTTTTCTTTTTTTTCTGTACAGACGC
GTGTACGCATGTAACATTATACTGAAAACCTTGCTTGAGAAGGTTTTGGGACGCTCGAAGGCTTTAATTT
GCAAGCTTGGCGTAATCATGGTCATAGCTGTTTCCTGTGTGAAATTGTTATCCGCTCACAATTCCACACA
ACATACGAGCCGGAAGCATAAAGTGTAAAGCCTGGGGTGCCTAATGAGTGAGCTAACTCACATTAATTGC
GTTGCGCTCACTGCCCGCTTTCCAGTCGGGAAACCTGTCGTGCCAGCTGCATTAATGAATCGGCCAACGC
GCGGGGAGAGGCGGTTTGCGTATTGGGCGC
