Features (pLannotate 1.2.2; 14 found; start..end, strand, type, name):
     54..154     +  promoter       TRP1 promoter: S. cerevisiae TRP1
    155..826     +  CDS            TRP1: TRPF_YEAST - Experimental evidence at protein level: Swiss-Prot protein existence level 1. From Saccharomyces cerevisiae (strain ATCC 204508 / S288c) (Baker's yeast).
    919..954     +  CDS            rop (fragment): Rop protein, which maintains plasmids at low copy number; rop
   1056..1155    +  misc_feature   bom (fragment): basis of mobility region from pBR322
   1738..2409    +  CDS            DsRed-Express2: DsRed-Express2 is a basic (constitutively fluorescent) orange fluorescent protein published in 2008, derived from Discosoma sp.. It is reported to be a rapidly-maturing protein.
   2422..2742    +  CDS            DmrD: dimeric F36M mutant of FK506-binding protein FKBP12 dimerization can be reversed by ligand binding
   2783..3030    +  terminator     CYC1 terminator: S. cerevisiae CYC1; transcription terminator for CYC1
   3073..3089    -  protein_bind   lac operator: The lac repressor binds to the lac operator to inhibit transcription in E. coli. This inhibition can be relieved by adding lactose or isopropyl-β-D-thiogalactopyranoside (IPTG). lac repressor encoded by lacI
   3097..3127    -  promoter       lac promoter: promoter for the E. coli lac operon
   3142..3163    -  protein_bind   CAP binding site: CAP binding activates transcription in the presence of cAMP. E. coli catabolite activator protein
   3176..3268    -  CDS            lacI (fragment): lac repressor; lacI; The lac repressor binds to the lac operator to inhibit transcription in E. coli. This inhibition can be relieved by adding lactose or isopropyl-β-D-thiogalactopyranoside (IPTG).
   3451..4039    -  rep_origin     ori: high-copy-number ColE1/pMB1/pBR322/pUC origin of replication
   4210..5070    -  CDS            AmpR: β-lactamase; bla; confers resistance to ampicillin, carbenicillin, and related antibiotics
   5071..5175    -  promoter       AmpR promoter: bla
>Addgene plasmid #140153 | YIplac204-pOst1-APVNTT-DsRed-Express2-FKBP(LV)C22V-QRPL | addgene full sequence | sequence record 275867 | Addgene NGS Result
GAAACCATTATTATCATGACATTAACCTATAAAAATAGGCGTATCACGAGGCCAATTCGGTCGAAAAAGA
AAAGGAGAGGGCCAAGAGGGAGGGCATTGGTGACTATTGAGCACGTGAGTATACGTGATTAAGCACACAA
AGGCAGCTTGGAGTATGTCTGTTATTAATTTCACAGGTAGTTCTGGTCCATTGGTGAAAGTTTGCGGCTT
GCAGAGCACAGAGGCCGCAGAATGTGCACTAGATTCCGATGCTGACTTGCTGGGTATTATATGTGTGCCC
AATAGAAAGAGAACAATTGACCCGGTTATTGCAAGGAAAATTTCAAGTCTTGTAAAAGCATATAAAAATA
GTTCAGGCACTCCGAAATACTTGGTTGGCGTGTTTCGTAATCAACCTAAGGAGGATGTTTTGGCTCTGGT
CAATGATTACGGCATTGATATCGTCCAACTGCATGGAGATGAGTCGTGGCAAGAATACCAAGAGTTCCTC
GGTTTGCCAGTTATTAAAAGACTCGTATTTCCAAAAGACTGCAACATACTACTCAGTGCAGCTTCACAGA
AACCTCATTCGTTTATTCCCTTGTTTGATTCAGAAGCAGGTGGGACAGGTGAACTTTTGGATTGGAACTC
GATTTCTGACTGGGTTGGAAGGCAAGAGAGCCCCGAGAGCTTACATTTTATGTTAGCTGGTGGACTGACG
CCAGAAAATGTTGGTGATGCGCTTAGATTAAATGGCGTTATTGGTGTTGATGTAAGCGGAGGTGTGGAGA
CAAATGGTGTAAAAGACTCTAACAAAATAGCAAATTTCGTCAAAAATGCTAAGAAATAGGTTATTACTGA
GTAGTATTTATTTAAGTATTGTTTGTGCACTTGCCTGCAAGCCTTTTGAAAAGCAAGCATAAAAGATCGC
CCTTTCGTCTCGCGCGTTTCGGTGATGACGGTGAAAACCTCTGACACATGCAGCTCCCGGAGACGGTCAC
AGCTTGTCTGTAAGCGGATGCCGGGAGCAGACAAGCCCGTCAGGGCGCGTCAGCGGGTGTTGGCGGGTGT
CGGGGCTGGCTTAACTATGCGGCATCAGAGCAGATTGTACTGAGAGTGCACCATATGCGGTGTGAAATAC
CGCACAGATGCGTAAGGAGAAAATACCGCATCAGGCGGACCTTAATACATTCAGACACTTCTGCGGTATC
ACCCTACTTATTCCCTTCGAGATTATATCTAGGAACCCATCAGGTTGGTGGAAGATTACCCGTTCTAAGA
CTTTTCAGCTTCCTCTATTGATGTTACACCTGGACACCCCTTTTCTGGCATCCAGTTTTTAATCTTCAGT
GGCATGTGAGATTCTCCGAAATTAATTAAAGCAACCACACAATTCTCTCGGATACCACCTCGGTTGAAAC
TGACAGGTGGTTTGTTACGCATGCTAATGCAAAGGAGCCTATATACCTTTGGCTCGGCTGCTGTAACAGG
GAATATAAAGGGCAGCATAATTTAGGAGTTTAGTGAACTTGCAACATTTACTATTTTCCCTTCTTACGTA
AATATTTTTCTTTTTAATTCTAAATCAATCTTTTTCAATTTTTTGTTTGTATTCTTTTCTTGCTTAAATC
TATAACTACAAAAAACACATACATAAACTAAAAGAATTCAAAAATGAGGCAGGTTTGGTTCTCTTGGATT
GTGGGATTGTTCCTATGTTTTTTCAACGTGTCTTCTGCTGCGCCGGTGAACACCACCGATAGCACTGAGA
ACGTCATCAAGCCCTTCATGCGCTTCAAGGTGCACATGGAGGGCTCAGTAAATGGTCATGAGTTCGAGAT
CGAGGGCGAGGGCGAGGGCAAGCCCTACGAGGGCACCCAGACCGCCAAGCTGCAGGTGACCAAGGGCGGC
CCCCTGCCCTTCGCCTGGGACATCCTGTCCCCCCAGTTCCAGTACGGCTCCAAGGTGTACGTGAAGCACC
CCGCCGACATCCCCGACTACAAGAAGCTGTCCTTCCCCGAGGGCTTCAAGTGGGAGCGCGTGATGAACTT
CGAGGACGGCGGCGTGGTGACCGTGACCCAGGACTCCTCCCTGCAGGACGGCACCTTCATCTACCACGTG
AAGTTCATCGGCGTGAACTTCCCCTCCGACGGCCCCGTAATGCAGAAGAAGACTCTGGGCTGGGAGCCCT
CCACCGAGCGCCTGTACCCCCGCGACGGCGTGCTGAAGGGCGAGATCCACAAGGCGCTGAAGCTGAAGGG
CGGCGGCCACTACCTGGTGGAGTTCAAGTCAATCTACATGGCCAAGAAGCCCGTGAAGCTGCCCGGCTAC
TACTACGTGGACTCCAAGCTGGACATCACCTCCCACAACGAGGACTACACCGTGGTGGAGCAGTACGAGC
GCGCCGAGGCCCGCCACCACCTGTTCCAGGGATCCTCTAGAGGAGTGCAGGTGGAAACCATCTCCCCAGG
AGACGGGCGCACCTTCCCCAAGCGCGGCCAGACCGTTGTGGTGCACTACACCGGGATGCTTGAAGATGGA
AAGAAACTAGATTCCTCCCGGGACAGAAACAAGCCCTTTAAGTTTATGCTAGGCAAGCAGGAGGTGATCC
GAGGCTGGGAAGAAGGGGTTGCCCAGATGAGTGTGGGTCAGAGAGCCAAACTGACTATATCTCCAGATTA
TGCCTATGGTGCCACTGGGCACCCAGGCGTTATCCCACCACATGCCACTCTCGTCTTCGATGTGGAGCTT
CTAAAACTGGAAGGATCTCAGAGACCACTGGGAGGATCCTAAACTAGAGTCATCATGTAATTAGTTATGT
CACGCTTACATTCACGCCCTCCCCCCACATCCGCTCTAACCGAAAAGGAAGGAGTTAGACAACCTGAAGT
CTAGGTCCCTATTTATTTTTTTATAGTTATGTTAGTATTAAGAACGTTATTTATATTTCAAATTTTTCTT
TTTTTTCTGTACAGACGCGTGTACGCATGTAACATTATACTGAAAACCTTGCTTGAGAAGGTTTTGGGAC
GCTCGAAGGCTTTAATTTGCAAGCTTGGCGTAATCATGGTCATAGCTGTTTCCTGTGTGAAATTGTTATC
CGCTCACAATTCCACACAACATACGAGCCGGAAGCATAAAGTGTAAAGCCTGGGGTGCCTAATGAGTGAG
CTAACTCACATTAATTGCGTTGCGCTCACTGCCCGCTTTCCAGTCGGGAAACCTGTCGTGCCAGCTGCAT
TAATGAATCGGCCAACGCGCGGGGAGAGGCGGTTTGCGTATTGGGCGCTCTTCCGCTTCCTCGCTCACTG
ACTCGCTGCGCTCGGTCGTTCGGCTGCGGCGAGCGGTATCAGCTCACTCAAAGGCGGTAATACGGTTATC
CACAGAATCAGGGGATAACGCAGGAAAGAACATGTGAGCAAAAGGCCAGCAAAAGGCCAGGAACCGTAAA
AAGGCCGCGTTGCTGGCGTTTTTCCATAGGCTCCGCCCCCCTGACGAGCATCACAAAAATCGACGCTCAA
GTCAGAGGTGGCGAAACCCGACAGGACTATAAAGATACCAGGCGTTTCCCCCTGGAAGCTCCCTCGTGCG
CTCTCCTGTTCCGACCCTGCCGCTTACCGGATACCTGTCCGCCTTTCTCCCTTCGGGAAGCGTGGCGCTT
TCTCATAGCTCACGCTGTAGGTATCTCAGTTCGGTGTAGGTCGTTCGCTCCAAGCTGGGCTGTGTGCACG
AACCCCCCGTTCAGCCCGACCGCTGCGCCTTATCCGGTAACTATCGTCTTGAGTCCAACCCGGTAAGACA
CGACTTATCGCCACTGGCAGCAGCCACTGGTAACAGGATTAGCAGAGCGAGGTATGTAGGCGGTGCTACA
GAGTTCTTGAAGTGGTGGCCTAACTACGGCTACACTAGAAGAACAGTATTTGGTATCTGCGCTCTGCTGA
AGCCAGTTACCTTCGGAAAAAGAGTTGGTAGCTCTTGATCCGGCAAACAAACCACCGCTGGTAGCGGTGG
TTTTTTTGTTTGCAAGCAGCAGATTACGCGCAGAAAAAAAGGATCTCAAGAAGATCCTTTGATCTTTTCT
ACGGGGTCTGACGCTCAGTGGAACGAAAACTCACGTTAAGGGATTTTGGTCATGAGATTATCAAAAAGGA
TCTTCACCTAGATCCTTTTAAATTAAAAATGAAGTTTTAAATCAATCTAAAGTATATATGAGTAAACTTG
GTCTGACAGTTACCAATGCTTAATCAGTGAGGCACCTATCTCAGCGATCTGTCTATTTCGTTCATCCATA
GTTGCCTGACTCCCCGTCGTGTAGATAACTACGATACGGGAGGGCTTACCATCTGGCCCCAGTGCTGCAA
TGATACCGCGAGACCCACGCTCACCGGCTCCAGATTTATCAGCAATAAACCAGCCAGCCGGAAGGGCCGA
GCGCAGAAGTGGTCCTGCAACTTTATCCGCCTCCATCCAGTCTATTAATTGTTGCCGGGAAGCTAGAGTA
AGTAGTTCGCCAGTTAATAGTTTGCGCAACGTTGTTGCCATTGCTACAGGCATCGTGGTGTCACGCTCGT
CGTTTGGTATGGCTTCATTCAGCTCCGGTTCCCAACGATCAAGGCGAGTTACATGATCCCCCATGTTGTG
CAAAAAAGCGGTTAGCTCCTTCGGTCCTCCGATCGTTGTCAGAAGTAAGTTGGCCGCAGTGTTATCACTC
ATGGTTATGGCAGCACTGCATAATTCTCTTACTGTCATGCCATCCGTAAGATGCTTTTCTGTGACTGGTG
AGTACTCAACCAAGTCATTCTGAGAATAGTGTATGCGGCGACCGAGTTGCTCTTGCCCGGCGTCAATACG
GGATAATACCGCGCCACATAGCAGAACTTTAAAAGTGCTCATCATTGGAAAACGTTCTTCGGGGCGAAAA
CTCTCAAGGATCTTACCGCTGTTGAGATCCAGTTCGATGTAACCCACTCGTGCACCCAACTGATCTTCAG
CATCTTTTACTTTCACCAGCGTTTCTGGGTGAGCAAAAACAGGAAGGCAAAATGCCGCAAAAAAGGGAAT
AAGGGCGACACGGAAATGTTGAATACTCATACTCTTCCTTTTTCAATATTATTGAAGCATTTATCAGGGT
TATTGTCTCATGAGCGGATACATATTTGAATGTATTTAGAAAAATAAACAAATAGGGGTTCCGCGCACAT
TTCCCCGAAAAGTGCCACCTGACGTCTAA
