>Addgene plasmid #140153 | YIplac204-pOst1-APVNTT-DsRed-Express2-FKBP(LV)C22V-QRPL | depositor partial sequence | sequence record 271609 | Partial Sequence
ATGAGGCAGGTTTGGTTCTCTTGGATTGTGGGATTGTTCCTATGTTTTTTCAACGTGTCTTCTGCTGCGC
CGGTGAACACCACCGATAGCACTGAGAACGTCATCAAGCCCTTCATGCGCTTCAAGGTGCACATGGAGGG
CTCAGTAAATGGTCATGAGTTCGAGATCGAGGGCGAGGGCGAGGGCAAGCCCTACGAGGGCACCCAGACC
GCCAAGCTGCAGGTGACCAAGGGCGGCCCCCTGCCCTTCGCCTGGGACATCCTGTCCCCCCAGTTCCAGT
ACGGCTCCAAGGTGTACGTGAAGCACCCCGCCGACATCCCCGACTACAAGAAGCTGTCCTTCCCCGAGGG
CTTCAAGTGGGAGCGCGTGATGAACTTCGAGGACGGCGGCGTGGTGACCGTGACCCAGGACTCCTCCCTG
CAGGACGGCACCTTCATCTACCACGTGAAGTTCATCGGCGTGAACTTCCCCTCCGACGGCCCCGTAATGC
AGAAGAAGACTCTGGGCTGGGAGCCCTCCACCGAGCGCCTGTACCCCCGCGACGGCGTGCTGAAGGGCGA
GATCCACAAGGCGCTGAAGCTGAAGGGCGGCGGCCACTACCTGGTGGAGTTCAAGTCAATCTACATGGCC
AAGAAGCCCGTGAAGCTGCCCGGCTACTACTACGTGGACTCCAAGCTGGACATCACCTCCCACAACGAGG
ACTACACCGTGGTGGAGCAGTACGAGCGCGCCGAGGCCCGCCACCACCTGTTCCAGGGATCCTCTAGAGG
AGTGCAGGTGGAAACCATCTCCCCAGGAGACGGGCGCACCTTCCCCAAGCGCGGCCAGACCGTTGTGGTG
CACTACACCGGGATGCTTGAAGATGGAAAGAAACTAGATTCCTCCCGGGACAGAAACAAGCCCTTTAAGT
TTATGCTAGGCAAGCAGGAGGTGATCCGAGGCTGGGAAGAAGGGGTTGCCCAGATGAGTGTGGGTCAGAG
AGCCAAACTGACTATATCTCCAGATTATGCCTATGGTGCCACTGGGCACCCAGGCGTTATCCCACCACAT
GCCACTCTCGTCTTCGATGTGGAGCTTCTAAAACTGGAAGGATCTCAGAGACCACTGGGAGGATCCTAA
